Addgene plasmid #53275: pAtipiTrc
Purpose: Contains an Arabidopsis thaliana idi1 cDNA fused to a strong Trc promoter. Produces an active isopentenyl diphosphate isomerase (IDI) in E. coli.
Depositing lab: Francis X Cunningham Jr. Depositing organization: University of Maryland, College Park. Publication: Evidence of a role for LytB in the nonmevalonate pathway of isoprenoid biosynthesis. Cunningham FX Jr, Lafond TP, Gantt E. J Bacteriol. 2000 Oct;182(20):5841-8. PubMed 11004185.
Backbone
  Vector backbone: pBluescript SK-
  Backbone manufacturer: Stratagene
  Backbone size w/o insert (bp): 2958
  Total vector size (bp): 4553
  Modifications to backbone: A 0.85 kB KpnI-EcoRI fragment containing most of an Arabidopsis ipi1 cDNA [Cunningham, FX Jr, Gantt E (2000) Identification of Multi-Gene Families Encoding Isopentenyl Diphosphate Isomerase in Plants by Heterologous Complementation in Escherichia coli. Plant Cell Physiol. 41, 119-123.] was excised from the original cDNA library plasmid and ligated in the corresponding sites of plasmid pTrcHis B. Subsequent digestion with NcoI and XhoI, filling-in with the Klenow fragment of DNA polymerase, and ligation to recircularize, yielded a plasmid in which the coding region of ipi1, lacking the first 48 codons, is fused in frame to the strong bacterial Trc promoter and 6 additional codons that specify the amino acids MSRSAA. An EcoRV-EcoRI fragment, containing the cDNA together with the Trc promoter, was excised, gel-purified, and ligated in the corresponding sites of pBluescript SK− to produce the plasmid pAtipiTrc (also referred to as clone 11-2).
  Vector type: Bacterial Expression
Growth in bacteria
  Bacterial resistance: Ampicillin, 100 μg/mL
  Growth temperature: 37°C
  Growth strain: XL1 Blue
  Growth instructions: This plasmid produces an active isopentenyl diphosphate isomerase (IPI) enzyme in E. coli, and can be used to enhance carotenoid production in E. coli containing carotenoid-producing plasmids, such as pAC-LYC and pAC-BETA and pAC-ZEAX, that lack a gene encoding an IPI. Use as a positive control when examining the activity of the products of prospective IPI-encoding genes or cDNAs in E. coli strain TOP10 (most other E. coli strains also are suitable) containing pAC-LYC or pAC-BETA. In this case, grow liquid cultures on a platform shaker at 28 degrees Celsius for 2-3 days in darkness, or grow on agar plates at room temperature for 3-7 days. An active IPI enzyme will result in E. coli colonies much darker in color.
  Copy number: High Copy
Gene/Insert
  Gene/Insert name: ipi1 (alt names: Atdyi; ipiAt1)
  Species: A. thaliana (mustard weed)
  Insert size (bp): 1595
  GenBank ID: AF188066.1
  Entrez Gene: IPP2 (a.k.a. AT3G02780, ATISOPENTENYL DIPHOSPHE ISOMERASE 2, F13E7.28, F13E7_28, IDI2, IPIAT1, ISOPENTENYL PYROPHOSPHATE:DIMETHYLLALLYL PYROPHOSPHATE ISOMERASE, isopentenyl pyrophosphate:dimethylallyl pyrophosphate isomerase 2)
  Promoter: Trc
  Cloning method: Restriction Enzyme; 5′ cloning site EcoRV (not destroyed); 3′ cloning site EcoRI (not destroyed)
  Sequencing primers: 5′ none; 3′ none
Terms and licenses: Academic/Nonprofit Terms; Industry Terms: Not Available to Industry
How to cite: pAtipiTrc was a gift from Francis X Cunningham Jr (Addgene plasmid # 53275 ; http://n2t.net/addgene:53275 ; RRID:Addgene_53275)
