[The description below was written by a language model from this plasmid's Addgene catalogue record and pLannotate feature annotations shown in this document.]
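Description:
pAtipiTrc is a high-copy bacterial expression plasmid built on pBluescript SK−, with a total size of about 4.55 kb. It replicates in E. coli from the ColE1/pUC-type origin, is selected with ampicillin through the β-lactamase gene, and retains the backbone's f1 origin, flanking T3 and T7 promoters, and the lac promoter/lacZα region interrupted by the insert.

The payload is an EcoRV–EcoRI fragment of roughly 1.6 kb transferred from a pTrcHis B intermediate. It carries an Arabidopsis thaliana isopentenyl diphosphate isomerase cDNA (ipi1, also listed as IPP2/IDI2) under the strong hybrid trc promoter. The coding region lacks its first 48 codons and is fused in frame to six vector-derived codons that supply a new start. The feature table shows the expression cassette on the reverse strand relative to the lac promoter: trc promoter, lac operator, rrnG antiterminator and a ribosome-binding minicistron that enhances translation, followed by the isomerase coding sequence. Only fragments of lacI came along with the insert, so the plasmid encodes no intact repressor, and any repression at the operator would depend on the host. Small remnants of other pTrcHis sequences are also annotated upstream of the promoter.

The encoded enzyme interconverts isopentenyl diphosphate and dimethylallyl diphosphate and is active in E. coli. The plasmid is used to boost carotenoid accumulation in strains carrying pigment-pathway plasmids that lack an isomerase gene, such as pAC-LYC, pAC-BETA or pAC-ZEAX. It also serves as a positive control in colour-based complementation assays of candidate isomerase genes, where activity gives much darker colonies.
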