Features (pLannotate 1.2.2; 21 found; start..end, strand, type, name):
     21..125     +  promoter       AmpR promoter: bla
    126..986     +  CDS            AmpR: β-lactamase; bla; confers resistance to ampicillin, carbenicillin, and related antibiotics
   1157..1745    +  rep_origin     ori: high-copy-number ColE1/pMB1/pBR322/pUC origin of replication
   1928..2020    +  CDS            lacI (fragment): lac repressor; lacI; The lac repressor binds to the lac operator to inhibit transcription in E. coli. This inhibition can be relieved by adding lactose or isopropyl-β-D-thiogalactopyranoside (IPTG).
   2033..2054    +  protein_bind   CAP binding site: CAP binding activates transcription in the presence of cAMP. E. coli catabolite activator protein
   2069..2099    +  promoter       lac promoter: promoter for the E. coli lac operon
   2107..2123    +  protein_bind   lac operator: The lac repressor binds to the lac operator to inhibit transcription in E. coli. This inhibition can be relieved by adding lactose or isopropyl-β-D-thiogalactopyranoside (IPTG). lac repressor encoded by lacI
   2168..2186    +  promoter       T3 promoter: promoter for bacteriophage T3 RNA polymerase
   2199..2259    +  misc_feature   MCS (fragment): pBluescript multiple cloning site
   2398..3117    -  CDS            IPP2 (fragment): IDI2_ARATH - Experimental evidence at protein level: Swiss-Prot protein existence level 1. Catalyzes the 1,3-allylic rearrangement of the homoallylic substrate isopentenyl (IPP) to its highly electrophilic allylic isomer, dimethylallyl diphosphate (DMAPP). From Arabidopsis thaliana (Mouse-ear cress).
   3127..3153    -  CDS            minicistron: synthetic cistron containing a ribosome binding site (Shine-Dalgarno sequence), for enhancing the bacterial expression of a downstream cistron (Schoner, 1997) This first cistron should terminate 3 bp upstream of the ATG for the second cistron.
   3204..3273    -  misc_feature   rrnG antiterminator: antiterminator from the E. coli rrnG leader region (Berg et al., 1989)
   3290..3306    -  protein_bind   lac operator: The lac repressor binds to the lac operator to inhibit transcription in E. coli. This inhibition can be relieved by adding lactose or isopropyl-β-D-thiogalactopyranoside (IPTG). lac repressor encoded by lacI
   3314..3343    -  promoter       trc promoter: strong E. coli promoter; hybrid between the trp and lac UV5 promoters
   3419..3520    +  CDS            yciV (fragment): RNAAM_ECOLI - Also known as trpH From Escherichia coli (strain K12).
   3516..3533    -  promoter       tet promoter (fragment): E. coli promoter for tetracycline efflux protein gene
   3575..3859    -  CDS            lacI (fragment): lac repressor; lacI; The lac repressor binds to the lac operator to inhibit transcription in E. coli. This inhibition can be relieved by adding lactose or isopropyl-β-D-thiogalactopyranoside (IPTG).
   3854..3901    +  misc_feature   MCS (fragment): pBluescript multiple cloning site
   3910..3928    -  promoter       T7 promoter: promoter for bacteriophage T7 RNA polymerase
   3931..4088    +  CDS            lacZα (fragment): LacZα fragment of β-galactosidase; lacZ fragment
   4119..4547    -  rep_origin     f1 ori (sequence partly withheld): f1 bacteriophage origin of replication; arrow indicates direction of (+) strand synthesis
>Addgene plasmid #53275 | pAtipiTrc | depositor full sequence | sequence record 83318 | pAtipiTrc sequence 4553 bps
GCACTTTTCGGGGAAATGTGCGCGGAACCCCTATTTGTTTATTTTTCTAAATACATTCAAATATGTATCC
GCTCATGAGACAATAACCCTGATAAATGCTTCAATAATATTGAAAAAGGAAGAGTATGAGTATTCAACAT
TTCCGTGTCGCCCTTATTCCCTTTTTTGCGGCATTTTGCCTTCCTGTTTTTGCTCACCCAGAAACGCTGG
TGAAAGTAAAAGATGCTGAAGATCAGTTGGGTGCACGAGTGGGTTACATCGAACTGGATCTCAACAGCGG
TAAGATCCTTGAGAGTTTTCGCCCCGAAGAACGTTTTCCAATGATGAGCACTTTTAAAGTTCTGCTATGT
GGCGCGGTATTATCCCGTATTGACGCCGGGCAAGAGCAACTCGGTCGCCGCATACACTATTCTCAGAATG
ACTTGGTTGAGTACTCACCAGTCACAGAAAAGCATCTTACGGATGGCATGACAGTAAGAGAATTATGCAG
TGCTGCCATAACCATGAGTGATAACACTGCGGCCAACTTACTTCTGACAACGATCGGAGGACCGAAGGAG
CTAACCGCTTTTTTGCACAACATGGGGGATCATGTAACTCGCCTTGATCGTTGGGAACCGGAGCTGAATG
AAGCCATACCAAACGACGAGCGTGACACCACGATGCCTGTAGCAATGGCAACAACGTTGCGCAAACTATT
AACTGGCGAACTACTTACTCTAGCTTCCCGGCAACAATTAATAGACTGGATGGAGGCGGATAAAGTTGCA
GGACCACTTCTGCGCTCGGCCCTTCCGGCTGGCTGGTTTATTGCTGATAAATCTGGAGCCGGTGAGCGTG
GGTCTCGCGGTATCATTGCAGCACTGGGGCCAGATGGTAAGCCCTCCCGTATCGTAGTTATCTACACGAC
GGGGAGTCAGGCAACTATGGATGAACGAAATAGACAGATCGCTGAGATAGGTGCCTCACTGATTAAGCAT
TGGTAACTGTCAGACCAAGTTTACTCATATATACTTTAGATTGATTTAAAACTTCATTTTTAATTTAAAA
GGATCTAGGTGAAGATCCTTTTTGATAATCTCATGACCAAAATCCCTTAACGTGAGTTTTCGTTCCACTG
AGCGTCAGACCCCGTAGAAAAGATCAAAGGATCTTCTTGAGATCCTTTTTTTCTGCGCGTAATCTGCTGC
TTGCAAACAAAAAAACCACCGCTACCAGCGGTGGTTTGTTTGCCGGATCAAGAGCTACCAACTCTTTTTC
CGAAGGTAACTGGCTTCAGCAGAGCGCAGATACCAAATACTGTCCTTCTAGTGTAGCCGTAGTTAGGCCA
CCACTTCAAGAACTCTGTAGCACCGCCTACATACCTCGCTCTGCTAATCCTGTTACCAGTGGCTGCTGCC
AGTGGCGATAAGTCGTGTCTTACCGGGTTGGACTCAAGACGATAGTTACCGGATAAGGCGCAGCGGTCGG
GCTGAACGGGGGGTTCGTGCACACAGCCCAGCTTGGAGCGAACGACCTACACCGAACTGAGATACCTACA
GCGTGAGCTATGAGAAAGCGCCACGCTTCCCGAAGGGAGAAAGGCGGACAGGTATCCGGTAAGCGGCAGG
GTCGGAACAGGAGAGCGCACGAGGGAGCTTCCAGGGGGAAACGCCTGGTATCTTTATAGTCCTGTCGGGT
TTCGCCACCTCTGACTTGAGCGTCGATTTTTGTGATGCTCGTCAGGGGGGCGGAGCCTATGGAAAAACGC
CAGCAACGCGGCCTTTTTACGGTTCCTGGCCTTTTGCTGGCCTTTTGCTCACATGTTCTTTCCTGCGTTA
TCCCCTGATTCTGTGGATAACCGTATTACCGCCTTTGAGTGAGCTGATACCGCTCGCCGCAGCCGAACGA
CCGAGCGCAGCGAGTCAGTGAGCGAGGAAGCGGAAGAGCGCCCAATACGCAAACCGCCTCTCCCCGCGCG
TTGGCCGATTCATTAATGCAGCTGGCACGACAGGTTTCCCGACTGGAAAGCGGGCAGTGAGCGCAACGCA
ATTAATGTGAGTTAGCTCACTCATTAGGCACCCCAGGCTTTACACTTTATGCTTCCGGCTCGTATGTTGT
GTGGAATTGTGAGCGGATAACAATTTCACACAGGAAACAGCTATGACCATGATTACGCCAAGCTCGAAAT
TAACCCTCACTAAAGGGAACAAAAGCTGGAGCTCCACCGCGGTGGCGGCCGCTCTAGAACTAGTGGATCC
CCCGGGCTGCAGGAATTCGCGGCCGCAAACTTTATTATTGCCTGAGGTGCTTGGAAGTTTTGTAAGTGTC
TCACATATCCCAAATTATTATCATCGAAAAGATAAAAATGATGAAGAGAAAGTTGATTGATTTAAAAACT
TTAAAAAAAGATGTTCAGAGTTTGTGGATGGTTTTCATGTCTATAGCTTCAACCAAAGTTCCTTTCTCAA
CATGATCCCACCACTTCATCAAGAAATTGTCCACCACCAATCTGAACCATGGTGACAGTTTCAAACCTTC
CTCACCTGCATCTGCTTTCTTCACCAGCTCCTTCAGCTCTTCCCGGCTCACATACTTGATCTCAGCTACT
TCATCTGGGTTTGGTTGAACCTTCACGTCTCGCACGATGAAGAGCAAGTAATCAAGTTCATGCTCTCCCC
ATTTGCCATCAGAAGGAGCCTTGTACAGCATACGTCCCAAGGGAGTGAACTCATCGACTGGTACATCTTC
AGCTACAATACCAAGCTCATCGAGAAGCTTTCTTTGTGCAGCATTCCTCACACCTAGTGCATTGTCCTGG
ATAAGCTCTGATTCACGGTAAAGAGGATGGCTGCAACAAGTGTTAGTCCACACTAGAGGGAACGTAACCT
TTGTGTTTGACCTTTGCTGGAGAAGCAACTCATACTTCGAGTTGAATAAAAATACACTAAAAGCCCTGTG
CAGCAAATTCTTGGCTTCAATATTTTCCATCAGATGACAATTATACTTGCTGTCATGCCCCACAACACGA
TCAGTTTCATCAACAAGAATGCATTCATCCTCAAACATGAGACGTCTCTGAACAGCATCCATACCAGCAT
CTTTAGTATCTGTCATAGCGGTACCAGCTGCAGATCTCGACATGGTTTATTCCTCCTTATTTAATCGATA
CATTAATATATACCTCTTTAATTTTTAATAATAAAGTTAATCGATAATTCCGGTCGAGTGCCCACACAGA
TTGTCTGATAAATTGTTAAAGAGCAGTGCCGCTTCGCTTTTTCTCAGCGGCGCTGTTTCCTGTGTGAAAT
TGTTATCCGCTCACAATTCCACACATTATACGAGCCGGATGATTAATTGTCAACAGCTCATTTCAGAATA
TTTGCCAGAACCGTTATGATGTCGGCGCAAAAAACATTATCCAGAACGGGAGTGCGCCTTGAGCGACACG
AATTATGCAGTGATTTACGACCTGCACAGCCATACCACAGCTTCCGATGGCTGCCTGACGCCAGAAGCAT
TGGTGCACCGTGCAGTCGATGATAAGCTGTCAAACCAGATCAATTCGCGCTAACTCACATTAATTGCGTT
GCGCTCACTGCCCGCTTTCCAGTCGGGAAACCTGTCGTGCCAGCTGCATTAATGAATCGGCCAACGCGCG
GGGAGAGGCGGTTTGCGTATTGGGCGCCAGGGTGGTTTTTCTTTTCACCAGTGAGACGGGCAACAGCTGA
TTGCCCTTCACCGCCTGGCCCTGAGAGAGTTGCAGCAAGCGGTCCACGCTGGTTTGCCCCAGCAGGCGAA
AATCCTGTTTGATGGTGGTTAACGGCGGGATATAACATGAGCTGTCTTCGGTATCGTCGTATCCCACTAC
CGAGATATCAAGCTTATCGATACCGTCGACCTCGAGGGGGGGCCCGGTACCCAATTCGCCCTATAGTGAG
TCGTATTACAATTCACTGGCCGTCGTTTTACAACGTCGTGACTGGGAAAACCCTGGCGTTACCCAACTTA
ATCGCCTTGCAGCACATCCCCCTTTCGCCAGCTGGCGTAATAGCGAAGAGGCCCGCACCGATCGCCCTTC
CCAACAGTTGCGCAGCCTGAATGGCGAATGGAAATTGTAAGCGTTAATATTTTGTTAAAATTCGCGTTAA
ATTTTTGTTAAATCAGCTCATTTTTTAACCAATAGGCCGAAATCGGCAAAATCCCTTATAAATCAAAAGA
ATAGACCGAGATAGGGT
[37 nt withheld, positions 4218-4254]
AAAGAACGTGGACTCCAACGTCAAAGG
[49 nt withheld, positions 4282-4330]
T
[91 nt withheld, positions 4332-4422]
G
[124 nt withheld, positions 4424-4547]
CAGGTG
