>Addgene plasmid #53275 | pAtipiTrc | addgene partial sequence | sequence record 91300 | pTrcHis-F 5'-GAGGTATATATTAATGTATCG-3'
TCGAGATCTGCAGCTGGTACCGCTATGACAGATACTAAAGATGCTGGTATGGATGCTGTTCAGAGACGTC
TCATGTTTGAGGATGAATGCATTCTTGTTGATGAAACTGATCGTGTTGTGGGGCATGACAGCAAGTATAA
TTGTCATCTGATGGAAAATATTGAAGCCAAGAATTTGCTGCACAGGGCTTTTAGTGTATTTTTATTCAAC
TCGAAGTATGAGTTGCTTCTCCAGCAAAGGTCAAACACAAAGGTTACGTTCCCTCTAGTGTGGACTAACA
CTTGTTGCAGCCATCCTCTTTACCGTGAATCAGAGCTTATCCAGGACAATGCACTAGGTGTGAGGAATGC
TGCACAAAGAAAGCTTCTCGATGAGCTTGGTATTGTAGCTGAAGATGTACCAGTCGATGAGTTCACTCCC
TTGGGACGTATGCTGTACAAGGCTCCTTCTGATGGCAAATGGGGAGAGCATGAACTTGATTACTTGCTCT
TCATCGTGCGAGACGTGAAGGTTCAACCAAACCCAGATGAAGTAGCTGAGATCAAGTATGTGAGCCGGGA
AGAGCTGAAGGAGCTGGTGAAGAAAGCAGATGCAGGTGAGGAAGGTTTGAAACTGTCACCATGGTTCAGA
TTGGTGGTGGACAATTTCTTGATGAAGTGGTGGGATCATGTTGAGAAAGGAACTTTGGTTGAAGCTATAG
ACATGAAAACCATCCACAAACTCTGAACATCTTTTTTTAAAGTTTTTAAATCAATCAACTTTCTCTTCAT
CATTTTTATCTTTTCGATGATAATAATTTGGGATATGTGAGACACTTACAAAACTTCCAAGCACCTCAGG
CAATAATAAAGTTTGCGGCCGCGAATTCCTGCAGCCCGGG
