>Addgene plasmid #53275 | pAtipiTrc | addgene partial sequence | sequence record 91330 | pBluescript-SK 5'-tctagaactagtggatc-3'
AACTTTATTATTGCCTGAGGTGCTTGGAAGTTTTGTAAGTGTCTCACATATCCCAAATTATTATCATCGA
AAAGATAAAAATGATGAAGAGAAAGTTGATTGATTTAAAAACTTTAAAAAAAGATGTTCAGAGTTTGTGG
ATGGTTTTCATGTCTATAGCTTCAACCAAAGTTCCTTTCTCAACATGATCCCACCACTTCATCAAGAAAT
TGTCCACCACCAATCTGAACCATGGTGACAGTTTCAAACCTTCCTCACCTGCATCTGCTTTCTTCACCAG
CTCCTTCAGCTCTTCCCGGCTCACATACTTGATCTCAGCTACTTCATCTGGGTTTGGTTGAACCTTCACG
TCTCGCACGATGAAGAGCAAGTAATCAAGTTCATGCTCTCCCCATTTGCCATCAGAAGGAGCCTTGTACA
GCATACGTCCCAAGGGAGTGAACTCATCGACTGGTACATCTTCAGCTACAATACCAAGCTCATCGAGAAG
CTTTCTTTGTGCAGCATTCCTCACACCTAGTGCATTGTCCTGGATAAGCTCTGATTCACGGTAAAGAGGA
TGGCTGCAACAAGTGTTAGTCCACACTAGAGGGAACGTAACCTTTGTGTTTGACCTTTGCTGGAGAAGCA
ACTCATACTTCGAGTTGAATAAAAATACACTAAAAGCCCTGTGCAGCAAATTCTTGGCTTCAATATTTTC
CATCAGATGACAATTATACTTGCTGTCATGCCCCACAACACGATCAGTTTCATCAACAAGAATGCATTCA
TCCTCAAACATGAGACGTCTCTGAACAGCATCCATACCAGCATCTTTAGTATCTGTCATAGCGGTACCAG
CTGCAGATCTCGACATGGTTTATTCCTCCTTATTTAATCGATACATTAATATATACCTCTTTAATT
